>Addgene plasmid #140457 | pCEP4_HLA-cmyc-GRM3 C127A T174A-VC | addgene full sequence | sequence record 292299 | Addgene NGS Result
ATGGGCGGTAGGCGTGTACGGTGGGAGGTCTATATAAGCAGAGCTCGTTTAGTGAACCGTCAGATCTCTA
GAAGCTGGGTACCAGCTGCTAGCGCCACCATGGCCGTCATGGCGCCCCGAACCCTCGTCCTGCTACTCTC
GGGGGCCCTGGCCCTGACCCAGACCTGGGCGGGCTCCGAACAAAAGCTTATTTCTGAAGAGGACTTGGGA
GGATCCAGGAGAGAGATTAAAATAGAAGGTGACCTTGTTTTAGGGGGCCTGTTTCCTATTAACGAAAAAG
GCACTGGAACTGAAGAATGTGGGCGAATCAATGAAGACCGAGGGATTCAACGCCTGGAAGCCATGTTGTT
TGCTATTGATGAAATCAACAAAGATGATTACTTGCTACCAGGAGTGAAGTTGGGTGTTCACATTTTGGAT
ACATGTTCAAGGGATACCTATGCATTGGAGCAATCACTGGAGTTTGTCAGGGCATCTTTGACAAAAGTGG
ATGAAGCTGAGTATATGGCTCCTGATGGATCCTATGCCATTCAAGAAAACATCCCACTTCTCATTGCAGG
GGTCATTGGTGGCTCTTATAGCAGTGTTTCCATACAGGTGGCAAACCTGCTGCGGCTCTTCCAGATCCCT
CAGATCAGCTACGCATCCGCCAGCGCCAAACTCAGTGATAAGTCGCGCTATGATTACTTTGCCAGGACCG
TGCCCCCCGACTTCTACCAGGCCAAAGCCATGGCTGAGATCTTGCGCTTCTTCAACTGGACCTACGTGTC
CACAGTAGCCTCCGAGGGTGATTACGGGGAGACAGGGATCGAGGCCTTCGAGCAGGAAGCCCGCCTGCGC
AACATCTGCATCGCTACGGCGGAGAAGGTGGGCCGCTCCAACATCCGCAAGTCCTACGACAGCGTGATCC
GAGAACTGTTGCAGAAGCCCAACGCGCGCGTCGTGGTCCTCTTCATGCGCAGCGACGACTCGCGGGAGCT
CATTGCAGCCGCCAGCCGCGCCAATGCCTCCTTCACCTGGGTGGCCAGCGACGGCTGGGGCGCGCAGGAG
AGCATCATCAAGGGCAGCGAGCATGTGGCCTACGGCGCCATCACCCTGGAGCTGGCCTCCCAGCCTGTCC
GCCAGTTCGACCGCTACTTCCAGAGCCTCAACCCCTACAACAACCACCGCAACCCCTGGTTCCGGGACTT
CTGGGAGCAAAAGTTTCAGTGCAGCCTCCAGAACAAACGCAACCACAGGCGCGTCTGCGACAAGCACCTG
GCCATCGACAGCAGCAACTACGAGCAAGAGTCCAAGATCATGTTTGTGGTGAACGCGGTGTATGCCATGG
CCCACGCTTTGCACAAAATGCAGCGCACCCTCTGTCCCAACACTACCAAGCTTTGTGATGCTATGAAGAT
CCTGGATGGGAAGAAGTTGTACAAGGATTACTTGCTGAAAATCAACTTCACGGCTCCATTCAACCCAAAT
AAAGATGCAGATAGCATAGTCAAGTTTGACACTTTTGGAGATGGAATGGGGCGATACAACGTGTTCAATT
TCCAAAATGTAGGTGGAAAGTATTCCTACTTGAAAGTTGGTCACTGGGCAGAAACCTTATCGCTAGATGT
CAACTCTATCCACTGGTCCCGGAACTCAGTCCCCACTTCCCAGTGCAGCGACCCCTGTGCCCCCAATGAA
ATGAAGAATATGCAACCAGGGGATGTCTGCTGCTGGATTTGCATCCCCTGTGAACCGTACGAATACCTGG
CTGATGAGTTTACCTGTATGGATTGTGGGTCTGGACAGTGGCCCACTGCAGACCTAACTGGATGCTATGA
CCTTCCTGAGGACTACATCAGGTGGGAAGACGCCTGGGCCATTGGCCCAGTCACCATTGCCTGTCTGGGT
TTTATGTGTACATGCATGGTTGTAACTGTTTTTATCAAGCACAACAACACACCCTTGGTCAAAGCATCGG
GCCGAGAACTCTGCTACATCTTATTGTTTGGGGTTGGCCTGTCATACTGCATGACATTCTTCTTCATTGC
CAAGCCATCACCAGTCATCTGTGCATTGCGCCGACTCGGGCTGGGGAGTTCCTTCGCTATCTGTTACTCA
GCCCTGCTGACCAAGACAAACTGCATTGCCCGCATCTTCGATGGGGTCAAGAATGGCGCTCAGAGGCCAA
AATTCATCAGCCCCAGTTCTCAGGTTTTCATCTGCCTGGGTCTGATCCTGGTGCAAATTGTGATGGTGTC
TGTGTGGCTCATCCTGGAGGCCCCAGGCACCAGGAGGTATACCCTTGCAGAGAAGCGGGAAACAGTCATC
CTAAAATGCAATGTCAAAGATTCCAGCATGTTGATCTCTCTTACCTACGATGTGATCCTGGTGATCTTAT
GCACTGTGTACGCCTTCAAAACGCGGAAGTGCCCAGAAAATTTCAACGAAGCTAAGTTCATAGGTTTTAC
CATGTACACCACGTGCATCATCTGGTTGGCCTTCCTCCCTATATTTTATGTGACATCAAGTGACTACAGA
GTGCAGACGACAACCATGTGCATCTCTGTCAGCCTGAGTGGCTTTGTGGTCTTGGGCTGTTTGTTTGCAC
CCAAGGTTCACATCATCCTGTTTCAACCCCAGAAGAATGTTGTCACACACAGACTGCACCTCAACAGGTT
CAGTGTCAGTGGAACTGGGACCACATACTCTCAGTCCTCTGCAAGCACGTATGTGCCAACGGTGTGCAAT
GGGCGGGAAGTCCTCGACTCCACCACCTCATCTCTGGACAAGCAGAAGAACGGCATCAAGGCCAACTTCA
AGATCCGCCACAACATCGAGGACGGCGGCGTGCAGCTCGCCGACCACTACCAGCAGAACACCCCCATCGG
CGACGGCCCCGTGCTGCTGCCCGACAACCACTACCTGAGCTACCAGTCCAAGCTGAGCAAAGACCCCAAC
GAGAAGCGCGATCACATGGTCCTGCTGGAGTTCGTGACCGCCGCCGGGATCACTCTCGGTATGGACGAGC
TGTACAAGTAACTCGAGGCCGGCAAGGCCGGATCCAGACATGATAAGATACATTGATGAGTTTGGACAAA
CCACAACTAGAATGCAGTGAAAAAAATGCTTTATTTGTGAAATTTGTGATGCTATTGCTTTATTTGTAAC
CATTATAAGCTGCAATAAACAAGTTAACAACAACAATTGCATTCATTTTATGTTTCAGGTTCAGGGGGAG
GTGTGGGAGGTTTTTTAAAGCAAGTAAAACCTCTACAAATGTGGTATGGCTGATTATGATCCGGCTGCCT
CGCGCGTTTCGGTGATGACGGTGAAAACCTCTGACACATGCAGCTCCCGGAGACGGTCACAGCTTGTCTG
TAAGCGGATGCCGGGAGCAGACAAGCCCGTCAGGGCGCGTCAGCGGGTGTTGGCGGGTGTCGGGGCGCAG
CCATGAGGTCGACTCTAGAGGATCGATCCCCGCCCCGGACGAACTAAACCTGACTACGACATCTCTGCCC
CTTCTTCGCGGGGCAGTGCATGTAATCCCTTCAGTTGGTTGGTACAACTTGCCAACTGGGCCCTGTTCCA
CATGTGACACGGGGGGGGACCAAACACAAAGGGGTTCTCTGACTGTAGTTGACATCCTTATAAATGGATG
TGCACATTTGCCAACACTGAGTGGCTTTCATCCTGGAGCAGACTTTGCAGTCTGTGGACTGCAACACAAC
ATTGCCTTTATGTGTAACTCTTGGCTGAAGCTCTTACACCAATGCTGGGGGACATGTACCTCCCAGGGGC
CCAGGAAGACTACGGGAGGCTACACCAACGTCAATCAGAGGGGCCTGTGTAGCTACCGATAAGCGGACCC
TCAAGAGGGCATTAGCAATAGTGTTTATAAGGCCCCCTTGTTAACCCTAAACGGGTAGCATATGCTTCCC
GGGTAGTAGTATATACTATCCAGACTAACCCTAATTCAATAGCATATGTTACCCAACGGGAAGCATATGC
TATCGAATTAGGGTTAGTAAAAGGGTCCTAAGGAACAGCGATATCTCCCACCCCATGAGCTGTCACGGTT
TTATTTACATGGGGTCAGGATTCCACGAGGGTAGTGAACCATTTTAGTCACAAGGGCAGTGGCTGAAGAT
CAAGGAGCGGGCAGTGAACTCTCCTGAATCTTCGCCTGCTTCTTCATTCTCCTTCGTTTAGCTAATAGAA
TAACTGCTGAGTTGTGAACAGTAAGGTGTATGTGAGGTGCTCGAAAACAAGGTTTCAGGTGACGCCCCCA
GAATAAAATTTGGACGGGGGGTTCAGTGGTGGCATTGTGCTATGACACCAATATAACCCTCACAAACCCC
TTGGGCAATAAATACTAGTGTAGGAATGAAACATTCTGAATATCTTTAACAATAGAAATCCATGGGGTGG
GGACAAGCCGTAAAGACTGGATGTCCATCTCACACGAATTTATGGCTATGGGCAACACATAATCCTAGTG
CAATATGATACTGGGGTTATTAAGATGTGTCCCAGGCAGGGACCAAGACAGGTGAACCATGTTGTTACAC
TCTATTTGTAACAAGGGGAAAGAGAGTGGACGCCGACAGCAGCGGACTCCACTGGTTGTCTCTAACACCC
CCGAAAATTAAACGGGGCTCCACGCCAATGGGGCCCATAAACAAAGACAAGTGGCCACTCTTTTTTTTGA
AATTGTGGAGTGGGGGCACGCGTCAGCCCCCACACGCCGCCCTGCGGTTTTGGACTGTAAAATAAGGGTG
TAATAACTTGGCTGATTGTAACCCCGCTAACCACTGCGGTCAAACCACTTGCCCACAAAACCACTAATGG
CACCCCGGGGAATACCTGCATAAGTAGGTGGGCGGGCCAAGATAGGGGCGCGATTGCTGCGATCTGGAGG
ACAAATTACACACACTTGCGCCTGAGCGCCAAGCACAGGGTTGTTGGTCCTCATATTCACGAGGTCGCTG
AGAGCACGGTGGGCTAATGTTGCCATGGGTAGCATATACTACCCAAATATCTGGATAGCATATGCTATCC
TAATCTATATCTGGGTAGCATAGGCTATCCTAATCTATATCTGGGTAGCATATGCTATCCTAATCTATAT
CTGGGTAGTATATGCTATCCTAATTTATATCTGGGTAGCATAGGCTATCCTAATCTATATCTGGGTAGCA
TATGCTATCCTAATCTATATCTGGGTAGTATATGCTATCCTAATCTGTATCCGGGTAGCATATGCTATCC
TAATAGAGATTAGGGTAGTATATGCTATCCTAATTTATATCTGGGTAGCATATACTACCCAAATATCTGG
ATAGCATATGCTATCCTAATCTATATCTGGGTAGCATATGCTATCCTAATCTATATCTGGGTAGCATAGG
CTATCCTAATCTATATCTGGGTAGCATATGCTATCCTAATCTATATCTGGGTAGTATATGCTATCCTAAT
TTATATCTGGGTAGCATAGGCTATCCTAATCTATATCTGGGTAGCATATGCTATCCTAATCTATATCTGG
GTAGTATATGCTATCCTAATCTGTATCCGGGTAGCATATGCTATCCTCATGCATATACAGTCAGCATATG
ATACCCAGTAGTAGAGTGGGAGTGCTATCCTTTGCATATGCCGCCACCTCCCAAGGGGGCGTGAATTTTC
GCTGCTTGTCCTTTTCCTGCTGGTTGCTCCCATTCTTAGGTGAATTTAAGGAGGCCAGGCTAAAGCCGTC
GCATGTCTGATTGCTCACCAGGTAAATGTCGCTAATGTTTTCCAACGCGAGAAGGTGTTGAGCGCGGAGC
TGAGTGACGTGACAACATGGGTATGCCCAATTGCCCCATGTTGGGAGGACGAAAATGGTGACAAGACAGA
TGGCCAGAAATACACCAACAGCACGCATGATGTCTACTGGGGATTTATTCTTTAGTGCGGGGGAATACAC
GGCTTTTAATACGATTGAGGGCGTCTCCTAACAAGTTACATCACTCCTGCCCTTCCTCACCCTCATCTCC
ATCACCTCCTTCATCTCCGTCATCTCCGTCATCACCCTCCGCGGCAGCCCCTTCCACCATAGGTGGAAAC
CAGGGAGGCAAATCTACTCCATCGTCAAAGCTGCACACAGTCACCCTGATATTGCAGGTAGGAGCGGGCT
TTGTCATAACAAGGTCCTTAATCGCATCCTTCAAAACCTCAGCAAATATATGAGTTTGTAAAAAGACCAT
GAAATAACAGACAATGGACTCCCTTAGCGGGCCAGGTTGTGGGCCGGGTCCAGGGGCCATTCCAAAGGGG
AGACGACTCAATGGTGTAAGACGACATTGTGGAATAGCAAGGGCAGTTCCTCGCCTTAGGTTGTAAAGGG
AGGTCTTACTACCTCCATATACGAACACACCGGCGACCCAAGTTCCTTCGTCGGTAGTCCTTTCTACGTG
ACTCCTAGCCAGGAGAGCTCTTAAACCTTCTGCAATGTTCTCAAATTTCGGGTTGGAACCTCCTTGACCA
CGATGCTTTCCAAACCACCCTCCTTTTTTGCGCCTGCCTCCATCACCCTGACCCCGGGGTCCAGTGCTTG
GGCCTTCTCCTGGGTCATCTGCGGGGCCCTGCTCTATCGCTCCCGGGGGCACGTCAGGCTCACCATCTGG
GCCACCTTCTTGGTGGTATTCAAAATAATCGGCTTCCCCTACAGGGTGGAAAAATGGCCTTCTACCTGGA
GGGGGCCTGCGCGGTGGAGACCCGGATGATGATGACTGACTACTGGGACTCCTGGGCCTCTTTTCTCCAC
GTCCACGACCTCTCCCCCTGGCTCTTTCACGACTTCCCCCCCTGGCTCTTTCACGTCCTCTACCCCGGCG
GCCTCCACTACCTCCTCGACCCCGGCCTCCACTACCTCCTCGACCCCGGCCTCCACTGCCTCCTCGACCC
CGGCCTCCACCTCCTGCTCCTGCCCCTCCTGCTCCTGCCCCTCCTCCTGCTCCTGCCCCTCCTGCCCCTC
CTGCTCCTGCCCCTCCTGCCCCTCCTGCTCCTGCCCCTCCTGCCCCTCCTGCTCCTGCCCCTCCTGCCCC
TCCTCCTGCTCCTGCCCCTCCTGCCCCTCCTCCTGCTCCTGCCCCTCCTGCCCCTCCTGCTCCTGCCCCT
CCTGCCCCTCCTGCTCCTGCCCCTCCTGCCCCTCCTGCTCCTGCCCCTCGCCKCCMCCTMCTGCTCCTGC
CCCTCCTGCCCCTCCTGCCCCTCCTCCTGCTCCTGCCCYTCCTDCTCCTSCYCCTCCTMCCCCSCCTGCY
CCWCCTGCTCCTSCYCCTCCTCCTGCTCCTSCCCCTCCTGCTSCTCCTGCCCCTCCTCCTGCTCCTSCCC
CTCCTGCCCCTCCTCCTGCTCCTGCCCCTCCTCCTGCTCCTGCCCCTCCTGCYCCTCCTGCCCCTCCTCC
TGCTCCTGCCCCTCCTGCCCCTCCTCCTSCTCCTGCCYCTCCTCCTSCTCCTSCCSCTCCTRCCCCTCCT
GCYCCKCCTCCTSCTCCTGCYCCTCCTCCTSCTCCTSCCCCTCCTGCCCCTCCTGCCCCTCCTGCCCCTC
CTCCTGCTCCTGCCCCTCCTCCTGCTCCTGCCCCTCCTGCTCCTGCCCCTCCCGCTCCTGCTCCTGCTCC
TGTTCCACCGTGGGTCCCTTTGCAGCCAATGCAACTTGGACGTTTTTGGGGTCTCCGGACACCATCTCTA
TGTCTTGGCCCTGATCCTGAGCCGCCCGGGGCTCCTGGTCTTCCGCCTCCTCGTCCTCGTCCTCTTCCCC
GTCCTCGTCCATGGTTATCACCCCCTCTTCTTTGAGGTCCACTGCCGCCGGAGCCTTCTGGTCCAGATGT
GTCTCCCTTCTCTCCTAGGCCATTTCCAGGTCCTGTACCTGGCCCCTCGTCAGACATGATTCACACTAAA
AGAGATCAATAGACATCTTTATTAGACGACGCTCAGTGAATACAGGGAGTGCAGACTCCTGCCCCCTCCA
ACAGCCCCCCCACCCTCATCCCCTTCATGGTCGCTGTCAGACAGATCCAGGTCTGAAAATTCCCCATCCT
CCGAACCATCCTCGTCCTCATCACCAATTACTCGCAGCCCGGAAAACTCCCGCTGAACATCCTCAAGATT
TGCGTCCTGAGCCTCAAGCCAGGCCTCAAATTCCTCGTCCCCCTTTTTGCTGGACGGTAGGGATGGGGAT
TCTCGGGACCCCTCCTCTTCCTCTTCAAGGTCACCAGACAGAGATGCTACTGGGGCAACGGAAGAAAAGC
TGGGTGCGGCCTGTGAGGATCAGCTTATCGATGATAAGCTGTCAAACATGAGAATTCTTGAAGACGAAAG
GGCCTCGTGATACGCCTATTTTTATAGGTTAATGTCATGATAATAATGGTTTCTTAGACGTCAGGTGGCA
CTTTTCGGGGAAATGTGCGCGGAACCCCTATTTGTTTATTTTTCTAAATACATTCAAATATGTATCCGCT
CATGAGACAATAACCCTGATAAATGCTTCAATAATATTGAAAAAGGAAGAGTATGAGTATTCAACATTTC
CGTGTCGCCCTTATTCCCTTTTTTGCGGCATTTTGCCTTCCTGTTTTTGCTCACCCAGAAACGCTGGTGA
AAGTAAAAGATGCTGAAGATCAGTTGGGTGCACGAGTGGGTTACATCGAACTGGATCTCAACAGCGGTAA
GATCCTTGAGAGTTTTCGCCCCGAAGAACGTTTTCCAATGATGAGCACTTTTAAAGTTCTGCTATGTGGC
GCGGTATTATCCCGTGTTGACGCCGGGCAAGAGCAACTCGGTCGCCGCATACACTATTCTCAGAATGACT
TGGTTGAGTACTCACCAGTCACAGAAAAGCATCTTACGGATGGCATGACAGTAAGAGAATTATGCAGTGC
TGCCATAACCATGAGTGATAACACTGCGGCCAACTTACTTCTGACAACGATCGGAGGACCGAAGGAGCTA
ACCGCTTTTTTGCACAACATGGGGGATCATGTAACTCGCCTTGATCGTTGGGAACCGGAGCTGAATGAAG
CCATACCAAACGACGAGCGTGACACCACGATGCCTGCAGCAATGGCAACAACGTTGCGCAAACTATTAAC
TGGCGAACTACTTACTCTAGCTTCCCGGCAACAATTAATAGACTGGATGGAGGCGGATAAAGTTGCAGGA
CCACTTCTGCGCTCGGCCCTTCCGGCTGGCTGGTTTATTGCTGATAAATCTGGAGCCGGTGAGCGTGGGT
CTCGCGGTATCATTGCAGCACTGGGGCCAGATGGTAAGCCCTCCCGTATCGTAGTTATCTACACGACGGG
GAGTCAGGCAACTATGGATGAACGAAATAGACAGATCGCTGAGATAGGTGCCTCACTGATTAAGCATTGG
TAACTGTCAGACCAAGTTTACTCATATATACTTTAGATTGATTTAAAACTTCATTTTTAATTTAAAAGGA
TCTAGGTGAAGATCCTTTTTGATAATCTCATGACCAAAATCCCTTAACGTGAGTTTTCGTTCCACTGAGC
GTCAGACCCCGTAGAAAAGATCAAAGGATCTTCTTGAGATCCTTTTTTTCTGCGCGTAATCTGCTGCTTG
CAAACAAAAAAACCACCGCTACCAGCGGTGGTTTGTTTGCCGGATCAAGAGCTACCAACTCTTTTTCCGA
AGGTAACTGGCTTCAGCAGAGCGCAGATACCAAATACTGTCCTTCTAGTGTAGCCGTAGTTAGGCCACCA
CTTCAAGAACTCTGTAGCACCGCCTACATACCTCGCTCTGCTAATCCTGTTACCAGTGGCTGCTGCCAGT
GGCGATAAGTCGTGTCTTACCGGGTTGGACTCAAGACGATAGTTACCGGATAAGGCGCAGCGGTCGGGCT
GAACGGGGGGTTCGTGCACACAGCCCAGCTTGGAGCGAACGACCTACACCGAACTGAGATACCTACAGCG
TGAGCTATGAGAAAGCGCCACGCTTCCCGAAGGGAGAAAGGCGGACAGGTATCCGGTAAGCGGCAGGGTC
GGAACAGGAGAGCGCACGAGGGAGCTTCCAGGGGGAAACGCCTGGTATCTTTATAGTCCTGTCGGGTTTC
GCCACCTCTGACTTGAGCGTCGATTTTTGTGATGCTCGTCAGGGGGGCGGAGCCTATGGAAAAACGCCAG
CAACGCGGCCTTTTTACGGTTCCTGGCCTTTTGCTGGCCTTGAAGCTGTCCCTGATGGTCGTCATCTACC
TGCCTGGACAGCATGGCCTGCAACGCGGGCATCCCGATGCCGCCGGAAGCGAGAAGAATCATAATGGGGA
AGGCCATCCAGCCTCGCGTCGCGAACGCCAGCAAGACGTAGCCCAGCGCGTCGGCCCCGAGATGCGCCGC
GTGCGGCTGCTGGAGATGGCGGACGCGATGGATATGTTCTGCCAAGGGTTGGTTTGCGCATTCACAGTTC
TCCGCAAGAATTGATTGGCTCCAATTCTTGGAGTGGTGAATCCGTTAGCGAGGTGCCGCCCTGCTTCATC
CCCGTGGCCCGTTGCTCGCGTTTGCTGGCGGTGTCCCCGGAAGAAATATATTTGCATGTCTTTAGTTCTA
TGATGACACAAACCCCGCCCAGCGTCTTGTCATTGGCGAATTCGAACACGCAGATGCAGTCGGGGCGGCG
CGGTCCGAGGTCCACTTCGCATATTAAGGTGACGCGTGTGGCCTCGAACACCGAGCGACCCTGCAGCGAC
CCGCTTAACAGCGTCAACAGCGTGCCGCAGATCCCGGGGGGCAATGAGATATGAAAAAGCCTGAACTCAC
CGCGACGTCTGTCGAGAAGTTTCTGATCGAAAAGTTCGACAGCGTCTCCGACCTGATGCAGCTCTCGGAG
GGCGAAGAATCTCGTGCTTTCAGCTTCGATGTAGGAGGGCGTGGATATGTCCTGCGGGTAAATAGCTGCG
CCGATGGTTTCTACAAAGATCGTTATGTTTATCGGCACTTTGCATCGGCCGCGCTCCCGATTCCGGAAGT
GCTTGACATTGGGGAATTCAGCGAGAGCCTGACCTATTGCATCTCCCGCCGTGCACAGGGTGTCACGTTG
CAAGACCTGCCTGAAACCGAACTGCCCGCTGTTCTGCAGCCGGTCGCGGAGGCCATGGATGCGATCGCTG
CGGCCGATCTTAGCCAGACGAGCGGGTTCGGCCCATTCGGACCGCAAGGAATCGGTCAATACACTACATG
GCGTGATTTCATATGCGCGATTGCTGATCCCCATGTGTATCACTGGCAAACTGTGATGGACGACACCGTC
AGTGCGTCCGTCGCGCAGGCTCTCGATGAGCTGATGCTTTGGGCCGAGGACTGCCCCGAAGTCCGGCACC
TCGTGCACGCGGATTTCGGCTCCAACAATGTCCTGACGGACAATGGCCGCATAACAGCGGTCATTGACTG
GAGCGAGGCGATGTTCGGGGATTCCCAATACGAGGTCGCCAACATCTTCTTCTGGAGGCCGTGGTTGGCT
TGTATGGAGCAGCAGACGCGCTACTTCGAGCGGAGGCATCCGGAGCTTGCAGGATCGCCGCGGCTCCGGG
CGTATATGCTCCGCATTGGTCTTGACCAACTCTATCAGAGCTTGGTTGACGGCAATTTCGATGATGCAGC
TTGGGCGCAGGGTCGATGCGACGCAATCGTCCGATCCGGAGCCGGGACTGTCGGGCGTACACAAATCGCC
CGCAGAAGCGCGGCCGTCTGGACCGATGGCTGTGTAGAAGTACTCGCCGATAGTGGAAACCGACGCCCCA
GCACTCGTCCGGATCGGGAGATGGGGGAGGCTAACTGAAACACGGAAGGAGACAATACCGGAAGGAACCC
GCGCTATGACGGCAATAAAAAGACAGAATAAAACGCACGGGTGTTGGGTCGTTTGTTCATAAACGCGGGG
TTCGGTCCCAGGGCTGGCACTCTGTCGATACCCCACCGAGACCCCATTGGGGCCAATACGCCCGCGTTTC
TTCCTTTTCCCCACCCCACCCCCCAAGTTCGGGTGAAGGCCCAGGGCTCGCAGCCAACGTCGGGGCGGCA
GGCCCTGCCATAGCCACTGGCCCCGTGGGTTAGGGACGGGGTCCCCCATGGGGAATGGTTTATGGTTCGT
GGGGGTTATTATTTTGGGCGTTGCGTGGGGTCAGGTCCACGACTGGACTGAGCAGACAGACCCATGGTTT
TTGGATGGCCTGGGCATGGACCGCATGTACTGGCGCGACACGAACACCGGGCGTCTGTGGCTGCCAAACA
CCCCCGACCCCCAAAAACCACCGCGCGGATTTCTGGCGTGCCAAGCTAGTCGACCAATTCTCATGTTTGA
CAGCTTATCATCGCAGATCCGGGCAACGTTGTTGCCATTGCTGCAGGCGCAGAACTGGTAGGTATGGAAG
ATCTATACATTGAATCAATATTGGCAATTAGCCATATTAGTCATTGGTTATATAGCATAAATCAATATTG
GCTATTGGCCATTGCATACGTTGTATCTATATCATAATATGTACATTTATATTGGCTCATGTCCAATATG
ACCGCCATGTTGACATTGATTATTGACTAGTTATTAATAGTAATCAATTACGGGGTCATTAGTTCATAGC
CCATATATGGAGTTCCGCGTTACATAACTTACGGTAAATGGCCCGCCTGGCTGACCGCCCAACGACCCCC
GCCCATTGACGTCAATAATGACGTATGTTCCCATAGTAACGCCAATAGGGACTTTCCATTGACGTCAATG
GGTGGAGTATTTACGGTAAACTGCCCACTTGGCAGTACATCAAGTGTATCATATGCCAAGTCCGCCCCCT
ATTGACGTCAATGACGGTAAATGGCCCGCCTGGCATTATGCCCAGTACATGACCTTACGGGACTTTCCTA
CTTGGCAGTACATCTACGTATTAGTCATCGCTATTACCATGGTGATGCGGTTTTGGCAGTACACCAATGG
GCGTGGATAGCGGTTTGACTCACGGGGATTTCCAAGTCTCCACCCCATTGACGTCAATGGGAGTTTGTTT
TGGCACCAAAATCAACGGGACTTTCCAAAATGTCGTAATAACCCCGCCCCGTTGACGCAA
Features (pLannotate 1.2.2; 25 found; start..end, strand, type, name):
    100..177     +  CDS            HLA-A (fragment): HLAA_HUMAN - Also known as HLAA. Experimental evidence at protein level: Swiss-Prot protein existence level 1. Allele A*74:01: Presents immunodominant HIV-1 epitopes derived from gag-pol (GQMVHQAISPR, QIYPGIKVR) and rev (RQIHSISER), carrying an aliphatic residue at position 2 and Arg anchor residue at the C-terminus. May contribute to viral load control in chronic HIV-1 infection. From Homo sapiens (Human).
    181..207     +  CDS            Myc (fragment): Myc (human c-Myc proto-oncogene) epitope tag
    217..2766    +  CDS            GRM3: GRM3_HUMAN - Also known as GPRC1C, MGLUR3. Experimental evidence at protein level: Swiss-Prot protein existence level 1. G-protein coupled receptor for glutamate. Ligand binding causes a conformation change that triggers signaling via guanine nucleotide-binding proteins (G proteins) and modulates the activity of down-stream effectors. Signaling inhibits adenylate cyclase activity. From Homo sapiens (Human).
   2767..3018    +  CDS            VC155: C-terminal fragment of mVenus for use in bimolecular fluorescence complementation (BiFC) (Kodama and Hu, 2010)
   3041..3175    -  polyA_signal   SV40 poly(A) signal: SV40 polyadenylation signal
   3198..3281    -  CDS            large T antigen (fragment): large T antigen from SV40 (simian virus 40)
   3284..3324    +  CDS            rop (fragment): Rop protein, which maintains plasmids at low copy number; rop
   3436..3454    -  misc_feature   MCS (fragment): pUC18/19 multiple cloning site
   3900..5689    -  rep_origin     oriP: Epstein-Barr virus oriP replication origin (Yates et al., 2000)
   5690..5908    -  CDS            gL (fragment): GL_EBVB9 - Experimental evidence at protein level: Swiss-Prot protein existence level 1. The heterodimer glycoprotein H-glycoprotein L is required for the fusion of viral and plasma membranes leading to virus entry into the host cell. Acts as a functional inhibitor of gH and maintains gH in an inhibited form. Upon binding to host integrins, gL dissociates from gH leading to activation of the viral fusion glycoproteins gB and gH. Fusion of EBV with B-lymphocytes requires the additional receptor- binding protein gp42, which forms a complex with gH/gL. The heterodimer gH/gL targets also host EPHA
   5991..7897    -  CDS            EBNA1: Epstein-Barr nuclear antigen 1, also known as EBNA-1 crucial for latent viral infection, and for episomal amplification of vectors containing the oriP origin (Okita et al., 2013)
   7935..8279    -  CDS            BRRF2_EBVB9 (fragment): Protein inferred from homology: Swiss-Prot protein existence level 3. From Epstein-Barr virus (strain B95-8) (HHV-4) (Human herpesvirus 4).
   8282..8305    -  promoter       tet promoter (fragment): E. coli promoter for tetracycline efflux protein gene
   8418..8522    +  promoter       AmpR promoter: bla
   8523..9383    +  CDS            AmpR: β-lactamase; bla; confers resistance to ampicillin, carbenicillin, and related antibiotics
   9554..10142   +  rep_origin     ori: high-copy-number ColE1/pMB1/pBR322/pUC origin of replication
  10188..10346   -  CDS            TcR (fragment): tetracycline efflux protein; tet; confers resistance to tetracycline
  10467..10667   -  CDS            MDV035 (fragment): UL24_GAHVM - Protein inferred from homology: Swiss-Prot protein existence level 3. May play a role in the dispersal of host nucleolin from the nucleolus throughout the nucleus leading to a decrease in ribosome biogenesis. From Gallid herpesvirus 2 (strain Chicken/Md5/ATCC VR-987) (GaHV-2) (Marek's disease herpesvirus type 1).
  10656..10718   +  promoter       Mini-TK promoter: minimal herpes simplex virus (HSV) thymidine kinase promoter
  10761..11798   +  CDS            HygR: hygromycin B phosphotransferase confers resistance to hygromycin
  11840..11888   +  polyA_signal   HSV TK poly(A) signal: herpes simplex virus thymidine kinase polyadenylation signal (Cole and Stacy, 1985)
  12088..12312   +  CDS            gH (fragment): GH_HHV11 - Experimental evidence at protein level: Swiss-Prot protein existence level 1. The heterodimer glycoprotein H-glycoprotein L is required for the fusion of viral and plasma membranes leading to virus entry into the host cell. Following initial binding to host receptor, membrane fusion is mediated by the fusion machinery composed of gB and the heterodimer gH/gL. May also be involved in the fusion between the virion envelope and the outer nuclear membrane during virion morphogenesis. From Human herpesvirus 1 (strain 17) (HHV-1) (Human herpes simplex virus 1).
  12343..12368   -  CDS            bla(M) (fragment): β-lactamase lacking the signal sequence; bla(M); allows cytosolic expression of β-lactamase
  12542..12921   +  enhancer       CMV enhancer: human cytomegalovirus immediate early enhancer
  12923..42      +  promoter       CMV promoter (across the origin): human cytomegalovirus (CMV) immediate early promoter
