[The description below was written by a language model from this plasmid's Addgene catalogue record and pLannotate feature annotations shown in this document.]
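Description:
pCEP4_HLA-cmyc-GRM3 C127A T174A-VC is a mammalian expression plasmid built on the episomal pCEP4 backbone. In E. coli it is maintained through a ColE1/pUC-type origin and selected with ampicillin via the β-lactamase gene. In mammalian cells the Epstein-Barr virus oriP origin and the EBNA1 gene allow the plasmid to replicate and persist extrachromosomally in permissive cells. A hygromycin B phosphotransferase cassette, driven by an HSV thymidine kinase promoter and ended by the TK polyadenylation signal, provides selection. The other short annotated fragments (herpesvirus reading frames, rop, TcR, tet promoter, SV40 large T) appear to be backbone remnants rather than functional parts. The catalogue lists a total size of 13,721 bp, whereas the annotated sequencing record is 13,080 nt; the record does not explain the difference.

The payload, cloned between NheI and XhoI, is a single open reading frame under the CMV immediate-early enhancer and promoter, followed by an SV40 polyadenylation signal. It starts with the signal peptide from HLA class I A-2, which directs the protein into the secretory pathway, followed by a c-myc epitope tag that should sit on the extracellular N-terminus of the mature receptor. Next comes human metabotropic glutamate receptor 3 (GRM3/mGluR3), a G-protein-coupled glutamate receptor, carrying the C127A and T174A substitutions. The receptor's C-terminus is fused to VC, the C-terminal fragment of Venus (residues 155–238). This fragment is non-fluorescent on its own but reconstitutes fluorescence when brought close to a complementary N-terminal Venus fragment. The design therefore suits bimolecular fluorescence complementation assays of receptor association, with the myc tag available for detecting expression. The record does not state the intended effect of the two mutations.
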