Addgene plasmid #140457: pCEP4_HLA-cmyc-GRM3 C127A T174A-VC
Purpose: Mammalian expression plasmid for c-myc-tagged mGluR3 C127A and T174A mutant fused to the C-terminal half of split fluorescent Venus (VC)
Depositing lab: Erik Procko. Depositing organization: University of Illinois at Urbana-Champaign.
Backbone
  Vector backbone: pCEP4
  Backbone size w/o insert (bp): 10169
  Total vector size (bp): 13721
  Vector type: Mammalian Expression
  Selectable markers: Hygromycin
Growth in bacteria
  Bacterial resistance: Ampicillin, 100 μg/mL
  Growth temperature: 37°C
  Growth strain: DH5alpha
  Copy number: Unknown
Gene/Insert
  Gene/Insert name: GRM3 (alt names: mGluR3; metabotropic glutamate receptor 3)
  Species: H. sapiens (human)
  Insert size (bp): 2928
  Mutation: Cysteine 127 to alanine, Threonine 174 to alanine
  Entrez Gene: GRM3 (a.k.a. GLUR3, GPRC1C, MGLUR3, mGlu3)
  Tag / fusion protein: c-myc tag (N terminal on insert); VC: Venus (I152L) C-terminal residues 155-238 (C terminal on insert) (C terminal on insert); Signal/leader sequence from HLA class I histocompatibility antigen A-2 alpha chain (HLA) (N terminal on insert) (N terminal on insert)
  Cloning method: Restriction Enzyme; 5′ cloning site NheI (not destroyed); 3′ cloning site XhoI (not destroyed)
  Sequencing primers: 5′ CMV_fwd; 3′ EBV_rev
Terms and licenses: Academic/Nonprofit Terms; Industry Terms: Not Available to Industry
How to cite: pCEP4_HLA-cmyc-GRM3 C127A T174A-VC was a gift from Erik Procko (Addgene plasmid # 140457 ; http://n2t.net/addgene:140457 ; RRID:Addgene_140457)
