>Addgene plasmid #140457 | pCEP4_HLA-cmyc-GRM3 C127A T174A-VC | depositor partial sequence | sequence record 272656 | Insert
GCTAGCGCCACCATGGCCGTCATGGCGCCCCGAACCCTCGTCCTGCTACTCTCGGGGGCCCTGGCCCTGA
CCCAGACCTGGGCGGGCTCCGAACAAAAGCTCATTTCTGAAGAGGACTTGGGAGGATCCAGGAGAGAGAT
TAAAATAGAAGGTGACCTTGTTTTAGGGGGCCTGTTTCCTATTAACGAAAAAGGCACTGGAACTGAAGAA
TGTGGGCGAATCAATGAAGACCGAGGGATTCAACGCCTGGAAGCCATGTTGTTTGCTATTGATGAAATCA
ACAAAGATGATTACTTGCTACCAGGAGTGAAGTTGGGTGTTCACATTTTGGATACATGTTCAAGGGATAC
CTATGCATTGGAGCAATCACTGGAGTTTGTCAGGGCATCTTTGACAAAAGTGGATGAAGCTGAGTATATG
GCTCCTGATGGATCCTATGCCATTCAAGAAAACATCCCACTTCTCATTGCAGGGGTCATTGGTGGCTCTT
ATAGCAGTGTTTCCATACAGGTGGCAAACCTGCTGCGGCTCTTCCAGATCCCTCAGATCAGCTACGCATC
CGCCAGCGCCAAACTCAGTGATAAGTCGCGCTATGATTACTTTGCCAGGACCGTGCCCCCCGACTTCTAC
CAGGCCAAAGCCATGGCTGAGATCTTGCGCTTCTTCAACTGGACCTACGTGTCCACAGTAGCCTCCGAGG
GTGATTACGGGGAGACAGGGATCGAGGCCTTCGAGCAGGAAGCCCGCCTGCGCAACATCTGCATCGCTAC
GGCGGAGAAGGTGGGCCGCTCCAACATCCGCAAGTCCTACGACAGCGTGATCCGAGAACTGTTGCAGAAG
CCCAACGCGCGCGTCGTGGTCCTCTTCATGCGCAGCGACGACTCGCGGGAGCTCATTGCGGCCGCCAGCC
GCGCCAATGCCTCCTTCACCTGGGTGGCCAGCGACGGCTGGGGCGCGCAGGAGAGCATCATCAAGGGCAG
CGAGCATGTGGCCTACGGCGCCATCACCCTGGAGCTGGCCTCCCAGCCTGTCCGCCAGTTCGACCGCTAC
TTCCAGAGCCTCAACCCCTACAACAACCACCGCAACCCCTGGTTCCGGGACTTCTGGGAGCAAAAGTTTC
AGTGCAGCCTCCAGAACAAACGCAACCACAGGCGCGTCTGCGACAAGCACCTGGCCATCGACAGCAGCAA
CTACGAGCAAGAGTCCAAGATCATGTTTGTGGTGAACGCGGTGTATGCCATGGCCCACGCTTTGCACAAA
ATGCAGCGCACCCTCTGTCCCAACACTACCAAGCTTTGTGATGCTATGAAGATCCTGGATGGGAAGAAGT
TGTACAAGGATTACTTGCTGAAAATCAACTTCACGGCTCCATTCAACCCAAATAAAGATGCAGATAGCAT
AGTCAAGTTTGACACTTTTGGAGATGGAATGGGGCGATACAACGTGTTCAATTTCCAAAATGTAGGTGGA
AAGTATTCCTACTTGAAAGTTGGTCACTGGGCAGAAACCTTATCGCTAGATGTCAACTCTATCCACTGGT
CCCGGAACTCAGTCCCCACTTCCCAGTGCAGCGACCCCTGTGCCCCCAATGAAATGAAGAATATGCAACC
AGGGGATGTCTGCTGCTGGATTTGCATCCCCTGTGAACCGTACGAATACCTGGCTGATGAGTTTACCTGT
ATGGATTGTGGGTCTGGACAGTGGCCCACTGCAGACCTAACTGGATGCTATGACCTTCCTGAGGACTACA
TCAGGTGGGAAGACGCCTGGGCCATTGGCCCAGTCACCATTGCCTGTCTGGGTTTTATGTGTACATGCAT
GGTTGTAACTGTTTTTATCAAGCACAACAACACACCCTTGGTCAAAGCATCGGGCCGAGAACTCTGCTAC
ATCTTATTGTTTGGGGTTGGCCTGTCATACTGCATGACATTCTTCTTCATTGCCAAGCCATCACCAGTCA
TCTGTGCATTGCGCCGACTCGGGCTGGGGAGTTCCTTCGCTATCTGTTACTCAGCCCTGCTGACCAAGAC
AAACTGCATTGCCCGCATCTTCGATGGGGTCAAGAATGGCGCTCAGAGGCCAAAATTCATCAGCCCCAGT
TCTCAGGTTTTCATCTGCCTGGGTCTGATCCTGGTGCAAATTGTGATGGTGTCTGTGTGGCTCATCCTGG
AGGCCCCAGGCACCAGGAGGTATACCCTTGCAGAGAAGCGGGAAACAGTCATCCTTAAGTGCAATGTCAA
AGATTCCAGCATGTTGATCTCTCTTACCTACGATGTGATCCTGGTGATCTTATGCACTGTGTACGCCTTC
AAAACGCGGAAGTGCCCAGAAAATTTCAACGAAGCTAAGTTCATAGGTTTTACCATGTACACCACGTGCA
TCATCTGGTTGGCCTTCCTCCCTATATTTTATGTGACATCAAGTGACTACAGAGTGCAGACGACAACCAT
GTGCATCTCTGTCAGCCTGAGTGGCTTTGTGGTCTTGGGCTGTTTGTTTGCACCCAAGGTTCACATCATC
CTGTTTCAACCCCAGAAGAATGTTGTCACACACAGACTGCACCTCAACAGGTTCAGTGTCAGTGGAACTG
GGACCACATACTCTCAGTCCTCTGCAAGCACGTATGTGCCAACGGTGTGCAATGGGCGGGAAGTCCTCGA
CTCCACCACCTCATCTCTGGACAAGCAGAAGAACGGCATCAAGGCCAACTTCAAGATCCGCCACAACATC
GAGGACGGCGGCGTGCAGCTCGCCGACCACTACCAGCAGAACACCCCCATCGGCGACGGCCCCGTGCTGC
TGCCCGACAACCACTACCTGAGCTACCAGTCCAAGCTGAGCAAAGACCCCAACGAGAAGCGCGATCACAT
GGTCCTGCTGGAGTTCGTGACCGCCGCCGGGATCACTCTCGGCATGGACGAGCTGTACAAGTAACTCGAG
